>Addgene plasmid #52179 | F2-bio-His | depositor full sequence | sequence record 80543 | F2-bio-His sequence 8504 bps
GTCGACCTCCATCACGGCCTATAAGAGTGAGGGGGAGTCAGCGGAGTTCTCCTTCCCACTCAACCTTGGA
GAGGAAAGCCTGCAGGGAGAGTTGAGATGGAAGGCAGAGAAGGCTCCTTCTTCCCAGTCCTGGATCACCT
TCTCCCTAAAGAACCAAAAGGTGTCTGTGCAGAAGTCTACTAGCAACCCCAAGTTCCAGCTGTCCGAAAC
GCTCCCACTCACCCTTCAGATACCCCAGGTCTCCCTTCAGTTTGCTGGTTCTGGCAACCTGACCCTGACT
CTGGACAGAGGGATACTGTATCAGGAAGTGAACCTGGTGGTGATGAAAGTGACTCAGCCCGACAGCAACA
CTTTGACCTGTGAGGTGATGGGACCCACCTCACCCAAGATGAGACTGATCTTGAAGCAGGAGAATCAGGA
GGCCAGGGTCTCCAGGCAGGAGAAAGTGATTCAAGTGCAGGCCCCTGAAGCAGGGGTGTGGCAATGTCTA
CTGAGTGAAGGTGAAGAGGTCAAGATGGACTCCAAGATCCAGGTTTTATCCAAAGGGTTGAATTCCGGCA
GCCTGCACCACATCCTGGACGCCCAGAAGATGCTGTGGAACCACAGGGACAGGAACCTGCCTCCTCTGGC
CCCTCTGGGCCCCCACCACCATCACCACCATTGAGTCTAGACACGTGATTAATTAAGGATCCCCCGACCT
CGACCTCTGGCTAATAAAGGAAATTTATTTTCATTGCAATAGTGTGTTGGAATTTTTTGTGTCTCTCACT
CGGAAGGACATATGGGAGGGCAAATCATTTGGTCGAGATCCCTCGGAGATCTCTAGCTAGAGGATCGATC
CCCGCCCCGGACGAACTAAACCTGACTACGACATCTCTGCCCCTTCTTCGCGGGGCAGTGCATGTAATCC
CTTCAGTTGGTTGGTACAACTTGCCAACTGGGCCCTGTTCCACATGTGACACGGGGGGGGACCAAACACA
AAGGGGTTCTCTGACTGTAGTTGACATCCTTATAAATGGATGTGCACATTTGCCAACACTGAGTGGCTTT
CATCCTGGAGCAGACTTTGCAGTCTGTGGACTGCAACACAACATTGCCTTTATGTGTAACTCTTGGCTGA
AGCTCTTACACCAATGCTGGGGGACATGTACCTCCCAGGGGCCCAGGAAGACTACGGGAGGCTACACCAA
CGTCAATCAGAGGGGCCTGTGTAGCTACCGATAAGCGGACCCTCAAGAGGGCATTAGCAATAGTGTTTAT
AAGGCCCCCTTGTTAACCCTAAACGGGTAGCATATGCTTCCCGGGTAGTAGTATATACTATCCAGACTAA
CCCTAATTCAATAGCATATGTTACCCAACGGGAAGCATATGCTATCGAATTAGGGTTAGTAAAAGGGTCC
TAAGGAACAGCGATATCTCCCACCCCATGAGCTGTCACGGTTTTATTTACATGGGGTCAGGATTCCACGA
GGGTAGTGAACCATTTTAGTCACAAGGGCAGTGGCTGAAGATCAAGGAGCGGGCAGTGAACTCTCCTGAA
TCTTCGCCTGCTTCTTCATTCTCCTTCGTTTAGCTAATAGAATAACTGCTGAGTTGTGAACAGTAAGGTG
TATGTGAGGTGCTCGAAAACAAGGTTTCAGGTGACGCCCCCAGAATAAAATTTGGACGGGGGGTTCAGTG
GTGGCATTGTGCTATGACACCAATATAACCCTCACAAACCCCTTGGGCAATAAATACTAGTGTAGGAATG
AAACATTCTGAATATCTTTAACAATAGAAATCCATGGGGTGGGGACAAGCCGTAAAGACTGGATGTCCAT
CTCACACGAATTTATGGCTATGGGCAACACATAATCCTAGTGCAATATGATACTGGGGTTATTAAGATGT
GTCCCAGGCAGGGACCAAGACAGGTGAACCATGTTGTTACACTCTATTTGTAACAAGGGGAAAGAGAGTG
GACGCCGACAGCAGCGGACTCCACTGGTTGTCTCTAACACCCCCGAAAATTAAACGGGGCTCCACGCCAA
TGGGGCCCATAAACAAAGACAAGTGGCCACTCTTTTTTTTGAAATTGTGGAGTGGGGGCACGCGTCAGCC
CCCACACGCCGCCCTGCGGTTTTGGACTGTAAAATAAGGGTGTAATAACTTGGCTGATTGTAACCCCGCT
AACCACTGCGGTCAAACCACTTGCCCACAAAACCACTAATGGCACCCCGGGGAATACCTGCATAAGTAGG
TGGGCGGGCCAAGATAGGGGCGCGATTGCTGCGATCTGGAGGACAAATTACACACACTTGCGCCTGAGCG
CCAAGCACAGGGTTGTTGGTCCTCATATTCACGAGGTCGCTGAGAGCACGGTGGGCTAATGTTGCCATGG
GTAGCATATACTACCCAAATATCTGGATAGCATATGCTATCCTAATCTATATCTGGGTAGCATAGGCTAT
CCTAATCTATATCTGGGTAGCATATGCTATCCTAATCTATATCTGGGTAGTATATGCTATCCTAATTTAT
ATCTGGGTAGCATAGGCTATCCTAATCTATATCTGGGTAGCATATGCTATCCTAATCTATATCTGGGTAG
TATATGCTATCCTAATCTGTATCCGGGTAGCATATGCTATCCTAATAGAGATTAGGGTAGTATATGCTAT
CCTAATTTATATCTGGGTAGCATATACTACCCAAATATCTGGATAGCATATGCTATCCTAATCTATATCT
GGGTAGCATATGCTATCCTAATCTATATCTGGGTAGCATAGGCTATCCTAATCTATATCTGGGTAGCATA
TGCTATCCTAATCTATATCTGGGTAGTATATGCTATCCTAATTTATATCTGGGTAGCATAGGCTATCCTA
ATCTATATCTGGGTAGCATATGCTATCCTAATCTATATCTGGGTAGTATATGCTATCCTAATCTGTATCC
GGGTAGCATATGCTATCCTCATGATAAGCTGTCAAACATGAGAATTTTCTTGAAGACGAAAGGGCCTCGT
GATACGCCTATTTTTATAGGTTAATGTCATGATAATAATGGTTTCTTAGACGTCAGGTGGCACTTTTCGG
GGAAATGTGCGCGGAACCCCTATTTGTTTATTTTTCTAAATACATTCAAATATGTATCCGCTCATGAGAC
AATAACCCTGATAAATGCTTCAATAATATTGAAAAAGGAAGAGTATGAGTATTCAACATTTCCGTGTCGC
CCTTATTCCCTTTTTTGCGGCATTTTGCCTTCCTGTTTTTGCTCACCCAGAAACGCTGGTGAAAGTAAAA
GATGCTGAAGATCAGTTGGGTGCACGAGTGGGTTACATCGAACTGGATCTCAACAGCGGTAAGATCCTTG
AGAGTTTTCGCCCCGAAGAACGTTTTCCAATGATGAGCACTTTTAAAGTTCTGCTATGTGGCGCGGTATT
ATCCCGTGTTGACGCCGGGCAAGAGCAACTCGGTCGCCGCATACACTATTCTCAGAATGACTTGGTTGAG
TACTCACCAGTCACAGAAAAGCATCTTACGGATGGCATGACAGTAAGAGAATTATGCAGTGCTGCCATAA
CCATGAGTGATAACACTGCGGCCAACTTACTTCTGACAACGATCGGAGGACCGAAGGAGCTAACCGCTTT
TTTGCACAACATGGGGGATCATGTAACTCGCCTTGATCGTTGGGAACCGGAGCTGAATGAAGCCATACCA
AACGACGAGCGTGACACCACGATGCCTGCAGCAATGGCAACAACGTTGCGCAAACTATTAACTGGCGAAC
TACTTACTCTAGCTTCCCGGCAACAATTAATAGACTGGATGGAGGCGGATAAAGTTGCAGGACCACTTCT
GCGCTCGGCCCTTCCGGCTGGCTGGTTTATTGCTGATAAATCTGGAGCCGGTGAGCGTGGGTCTCGCGGT
ATCATTGCAGCACTGGGGCCAGATGGTAAGCCCTCCCGTATCGTAGTTATCTACACGACGGGGAGTCAGG
CAACTATGGATGAACGAAATAGACAGATCGCTGAGATAGGTGCCTCACTGATTAAGCATTGGTAACTGTC
AGACCAAGTTTACTCATATATACTTTAGATTGATTTAAAACTTCATTTTTAATTTAAAAGGATCTAGGTG
AAGATCCTTTTTGATAATCTCATGACCAAAATCCCTTAACGTGAGTTTTCGTTCCACTGAGCGTCAGACC
CCGTAGAAAAGATCAAAGGATCTTCTTGAGATCCTTTTTTTCTGCGCGTAATCTGCTGCTTGCAAACAAA
AAAACCACCGCTACCAGCGGTGGTTTGTTTGCCGGATCAAGAGCTACCAACTCTTTTTCCGAAGGTAACT
GGCTTCAGCAGAGCGCAGATACCAAATACTGTTCTTCTAGTGTAGCCGTAGTTAGGCCACCACTTCAAGA
ACTCTGTAGCACCGCCTACATACCTCGCTCTGCTAATCCTGTTACCAGTGGCTGCTGCCAGTGGCGATAA
GTCGTGTCTTACCGGGTTGGACTCAAGACGATAGTTACCGGATAAGGCGCAGCGGTCGGGCTGAACGGGG
GGTTCGTGCACACAGCCCAGCTTGGAGCGAACGACCTACACCGAACTGAGATACCTACAGCGTGAGCTAT
GAGAAAGCGCCACGCTTCCCGAAGGGAGAAAGGCGGACAGGTATCCGGTAAGCGGCAGGGTCGGAACAGG
AGAGCGCACGAGGGAGCTTCCAGGGGGAAACGCCTGGTATCTTTATAGTCCTGTCGGGTTTCGCCACCTC
TGACTTGAGCGTCGATTTTTGTGATGCTCGTCAGGGGGGCGGAGCCTATGGAAAAACGCCAGCAACGCGG
CCTTTTTACGGTTCCTGGCCTTTTGCTGGCCTTTTGCTCACATGTTCTTTCCTGCGTTATCCCCTGATTC
TGTGGATAACCGTATTACCGCCTTTGAGTGAGCTGATACCGCTCGCCGCAGCCGAACGACCGAGCGCAGC
GAGTCAGTGAGCGAGGAAGCGGAAGAGCGCCCAATACGCAAACCGCCTCTCCCCGCGCGTTGGCCGATTC
ATTAATGCAGCTGGCACGACAGGTTTCCCGACTGGAAAGCGGGCAGTGAGCGCAACGCAATTAATGTGAG
TTAGCTCACTCATTAGGCACCCCAGGCTTTACACTTTATGCTTCCGGCTCGTATGTTGTGTGGAATTGTG
AGCGGATAACAATTTCACACAGGAAACAGCTATGACCATGATTACGCCAAGCTCTAGCTAGAGGTCGACC
AATTCTCATGTTTGACAGCTTATCATCGCAGATCCGGGCAACGTTGTTGCCATTGCTGCAGGCGCAGAAC
TGGTAGGTATGGAAGATCTATACATTGAATCAATATTGGCAATTAGCCATATTAGTCATTGGTTATATAG
CATAAATCAATATTGGCTATTGGCCATTGCATACGTTGTATCTATATCATAATATGTACATTTATATTGG
CTCATGTCCAATATGACCGCCATGTTGACATTGATTATTGACTAGTTATTAATAGTAATCAATTACGGGG
TCATTAGTTCATAGCCCATATATGGAGTTCCGCGTTACATAACTTACGGTAAATGGCCCGCCTGGCTGAC
CGCCCAACGACCCCCGCCCATTGACGTCAATAATGACGTATGTTCCCATAGTAACGCCAATAGGGACTTT
CCATTGACGTCAATGGGTGGAGTATTTACGGTAAACTGCCCACTTGGCAGTACATCAAGTGTATCATATG
CCAAGTCCGCCCCCTATTGACGTCAATGACGGTAAATGGCCCGCCTGGCATTATGCCCAGTACATGACCT
TACGGGACTTTCCTACTTGGCAGTACATCTACGTATTAGTCATCGCTATTACCATGGTGATGCGGTTTTG
GCAGTACACCAATGGGCGTGGATAGCGGTTTGACTCACGGGGATTTCCAAGTCTCCACCCCATTGACGTC
AATGGGAGTTTGTTTTGGCACCAAAATCAACGGGACTTTCCAAAATGTCGTAATAACCCCGCCCCGTTGA
CGCAAATGGGCGGTAGGCGTGTACGGTGGGAGGTCTATATAAGCAGAGCTCGTTTAGTGAACCGTCAGAT
CCTCACTCTCTTCCGCATCGCTGTCTGCGAGGGCCAGCTGTTGGGCTCGCGGTTGAGGACAAACTCTTCG
CGGTCTTTCCAGTACTCTTGGATCGGAAACCCGTCGGCCTCCGAACGGTACTCCGCCACCGAGGGACCTG
AGCGAGTCCGCATCGACCGGATCGGAAAACCTCTCGAGAAAGGCGTCTAACCAGTCACAGTCGCAAGGTA
GGCTGAGCACCGTGGCGGGCGGCAGCGGGTGGCGGTCGGGGTTGTTTCTGGCGGAGGTGCTGCTGATGAT
GTAATTAAAGTAGGCGGTCTTGAGACGGCGGATGGTCGAGGTGAGGTGTGGCAGGCTTGAGATCCAGCTG
TTGGGGTGAGTACTCCCTCTCAAAAGCGGGCATTACTTCTGCGCTAAGATTGTCAGTTTCCAAAAACGAG
GAGGATTTGATATTCACCTGGCCCGATCTGGCCATACACTTGAGTGACAATGACATCCACTTTGCCTTTC
TCTCCACAGGTGTCCACTCCCAGGTCCAAGTTTAAACTGCGGCCGCCACCATGGCTCATGTGCGGGGCCT
GCAGCTGCCTGGATGTCTGGCCCTGGCCGCCCTGTGTAGCCTGGTGCACAGCCAGCACGTGTTTCTGGCC
CCCCAGCAGGCCAGATCCCTGCTGCAGAGAGTGCGGAGAGCCAACACCTTCCTGGAAGAAGTGCGGAAGG
GCAACCTGGAACGGGAGTGCGTGGAGGAAACCTGTAGCTACGAGGAAGCCTTCGAGGCCCTGGAAAGCAG
CACCGCCACCGACGTGTTCTGGGCCAAGTACACCGCCTGCGAGACAGCCAGAACCCCCAGAGACAAGCTG
GCCGCCTGCCTGGAAGGCAATTGTGCCGAGGGCCTGGGCACCAACTACCGGGGCCACGTGAACATCACCA
GATCCGGCATCGAGTGCCAGCTGTGGCGGAGCAGATACCCCCACAAGCCCGAGATCAACAGCACCACCCA
CCCTGGCGCCGATCTGCAGGAAAACTTCTGCCGGAACCCCGATAGCAGCACCACCGGCCCCTGGTGCTAC
ACAACCGACCCCACCGTGCGGAGACAGGAATGCAGCATCCCCGTCTGCGGCCAGGATCAGGTCACCGTGG
CCATGACCCCTAGAAGCGAGGGCAGCAGCGTGAACCTGAGCCCCCCTCTGGAACAGTGCGTGCCCGACAG
AGGCCAGCAGTACCAGGGCAGACTGGCCGTGACCACCCACGGACTGCCTTGTCTCGCTTGGGCCTCTGCA
CAGGCCAAGGCCCTGAGCAAGCACCAGGACTTCAACAGCGCCGTGCAGCTGGTCGAGAACTTCTGCAGAA
ACCCTGACGGCGACGAAGAGGGCGTGTGGTGCTACGTGGCCGGCAAGCCCGGCGATTTCGGCTACTGCGA
CCTGAACTACTGCGAGGAAGCCGTGGAGGAAGAGACAGGCGACGGCCTGGACGAGGACAGCGACAGAGCC
ATCGAGGGCAGAACCGCCACCTCCGAGTACCAGACCTTCTTCAACCCCCGGACCTTTGGCTCTGGCGAG
[81 nt withheld, positions 7630-7710]
GACGGCCGG
[771 nt withheld, positions 7720-8490]
GGAGAAGGCGCGCC
Features (pLannotate 1.2.2; 19 found; start..end, strand, type, name):
    713..768     +  polyA_signal   β-globin poly(A) signal: rabbit β-globin polyadenylation signal (Gil and Proudfoot, 1987)
   1282..2963    -  rep_origin     oriP (fragment): Epstein-Barr virus oriP replication origin (Yates et al., 2000)
   3090..3194    +  promoter       AmpR promoter: bla
   3195..4055    +  CDS            AmpR: β-lactamase; bla; confers resistance to ampicillin, carbenicillin, and related antibiotics
   4226..4814    +  rep_origin     ori: high-copy-number ColE1/pMB1/pBR322/pUC origin of replication
   4997..5089    +  CDS            lacI (fragment): lac repressor; lacI; The lac repressor binds to the lac operator to inhibit transcription in E. coli. This inhibition can be relieved by adding lactose or isopropyl-β-D-thiogalactopyranoside (IPTG).
   5102..5123    +  protein_bind   CAP binding site: CAP binding activates transcription in the presence of cAMP. E. coli catabolite activator protein
   5138..5168    +  promoter       lac promoter: promoter for the E. coli lac operon
   5176..5192    +  protein_bind   lac operator: The lac repressor binds to the lac operator to inhibit transcription in E. coli. This inhibition can be relieved by adding lactose or isopropyl-β-D-thiogalactopyranoside (IPTG). lac repressor encoded by lacI
   5262..5278    +  promoter       tet promoter (fragment): E. coli promoter for tetracycline efflux protein gene
   5288..5313    -  CDS            bla(M) (fragment): β-lactamase lacking the signal sequence; bla(M); allows cytosolic expression of β-lactamase
   5487..5866    +  enhancer       CMV enhancer: human cytomegalovirus immediate early enhancer
   5868..6067    +  promoter       CMV promoter: human cytomegalovirus (CMV) immediate early promoter
   6135..6173    +  misc_feature   Ad SA (fragment): adenovirus major late transcript splice acceptor (Friedrich and Soriano, 1991)
   6206..6415    -  CDS            PTP (fragment): TERM_ADE02 - Experimental evidence at protein level: Swiss-Prot protein existence level 1. Protein covalently bound to the viral DNA that acts as a primer for viral genomic replication by DNA strand displacement. Assembles on the viral origin of replication in an initiation complex with viral polymerase, DBP, host NFIA and host POU2F1/OCT1. During initiation, the polymerase covalently couples the first dCTP with Ser- 580 of pTP. The terminal protein stimulates the template activity over 20 fold compared to protein-free templates. Neo-synthesized viral genomes are linked to two preterminal prot
   6446..6535    +  intron         chimeric intron (fragment): chimera between introns from adenovirus and immunoglobulin heavy chain genes
   6554..6600    +  CDS            IgH signal sequence (fragment): signal sequence from the mouse immunoglobulin heavy chain variable region
   6631..8496    +  CDS            F2 (sequence partly withheld): THRB_HUMAN - Experimental evidence at protein level: Swiss-Prot protein existence level 1. Thrombin, which cleaves bonds after Arg and Lys, converts fibrinogen to fibrin and activates factors V, VII, VIII, XIII, and, in complex with thrombomodulin, protein C. Functions in blood homeostasis, inflammation and wound healing. From Homo sapiens (Human).
   8497..553     +  CDS            Cd4 (fragment) (across the origin): CD4_RAT - Experimental evidence at protein level: Swiss-Prot protein existence level 1. Integral membrane glycoprotein that plays an essential role in the immune response and serves multiple functions in responses against both external and internal offenses. In T-cells, functions primarily as a coreceptor for MHC class II molecule:peptide complex. The antigens presented by class II peptides are derived from extracellular proteins while class I peptides are derived from cytosolic proteins. Interacts simultaneously with the T-cell receptor (TCR) and the MHC class II presented by antigen presenti
