[The description below was written by a language model from this plasmid's Addgene catalogue record and pLannotate feature annotations shown in this document.]
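Description:
F2-bio-His is an 8.5 kb mammalian expression plasmid built on the pTT3 backbone for producing a secreted, tagged form of human prothrombin (F2) in transiently transfected mammalian cells. In bacteria it is maintained through a high-copy ColE1/pUC-type origin and selected with ampicillin via the β-lactamase gene. The backbone also carries a fragment of the Epstein-Barr virus oriP, which supports episomal persistence and higher yields in cell lines that express EBNA1. Small remnants of lac regulatory sequences and other cloning-vector fragments are annotated but have no evident role in the design.

Expression is driven by the CMV immediate-early enhancer and promoter. This is followed by adenovirus-derived leader and splice sequences and a chimeric intron fragment (the annotated reverse-strand "PTP" hit most likely reflects this adenoviral leader region rather than a real coding sequence), and transcripts end at a rabbit β-globin polyadenylation signal. The chemically synthesised F2 insert, about 1.9 kb, sits between retained NotI and AscI sites, which allows inserts to be exchanged within this vector series. A short fragment resembling a mouse IgH signal sequence is annotated just upstream of the insert; the record does not say whether it is used for secretion. The F2 reading frame continues directly into rat CD4 domains 3 and 4, then a peptide substrate for enzymatic biotinylation, a linker and a His tag. The biotinylation and His sequences are listed in the catalogue fields but are not separately annotated in the feature table.

The tags allow purification by the His tag, detection through the CD4 domains, and oriented capture on streptavidin after biotinylation. The associated publication used such proteins in a human platelet receptor protein microarray for extracellular interaction screening.
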