Addgene plasmid #52179: F2-bio-His
Purpose: Expresses full-length Prothrombin precursor ectodomain in mammalian cells. C-terminal rat Cd4d3+4 tag, biotinylation sequence and His tag.
Depositing lab: Gavin Wright. Depositing organization: Wellcome Sanger Institute. Publication: A human platelet receptor protein microarray identifies FcepsilonR1alpha as an activating PEAR1 ligand. Sun Y, Vandenbriele C, Kauskot A, Verhamme P, Hoylaerts MF, Wright GJ. Mol Cell Proteomics. 2015 Feb 23. pii: mcp.M114.046946. 10.1074/mcp.M114.046946 PubMed 25713122.
Backbone
  Vector backbone: pTT3
  Backbone manufacturer: Yves Durocher, NRC
  Backbone size w/o insert (bp): 6618
  Total vector size (bp): 8504
  Modifications to backbone: Rat CD4 d3+4, enzymatic biotinylation sequence, linker and His tag (CD4d3+4-BioLHis).
  Vector type: Mammalian Expression
Growth in bacteria
  Bacterial resistance: Ampicillin, 100 μg/mL
  Growth temperature: 37°C
  Growth strain: Top10
  Copy number: High Copy
Gene/Insert
  Gene/Insert name: F2 (alt name: Prothrombin precursor)
  Species: H. sapiens (human)
  Insert size (bp): 1886
  Entrez Gene: F2 (a.k.a. PT, RPRGL2, THPH1)
  Promoter: CMV
  Tag / fusion protein: rat CD4 d3+4 (C terminal on backbone); enzymatic biotinylation sequence (C terminal on backbone); His tag (C terminal on backbone)
  Cloning method: Restriction Enzyme; 5′ cloning site NotI (not destroyed); 3′ cloning site AscI (not destroyed)
  Sequencing primers: 5′ CMV-fwd
Resource information
  A portion of this plasmid was derived from a plasmid made by: Insert was chemically synthesised.
Terms and licenses: Academic/Nonprofit Terms; Industry Terms: Not Available to Industry
Depositor comments: Article ref 161
How to cite: F2-bio-His was a gift from Gavin Wright (Addgene plasmid # 52179 ; http://n2t.net/addgene:52179 ; RRID:Addgene_52179)
