>Addgene plasmid #52179 | F2-bio-His | addgene partial sequence | sequence record 93802 | pMT2-F 5'-TTGCCTTTCTCTCCACAGGT-3'
ACTGCGGCCGCCACCATGGCTCATGTGCGGGGCCTGCAGCTGCCTGGATGTCTGGCCCTGGCCGCCCTGT
GTAGCCTGGTGCACAGCCAGCACGTGTTTCTGGCCCCCCAGCAGGCCAGATCCCTGCTGCAGAGAGTGCG
GAGAGCCAACACCTTCCTGGAAGAAGTGCGGAAGGGCAACCTGGAACGGGAGTGCGTGGAGGAAACCTGT
AGCTACGAGGAAGCCTTCGAGGCCCTGGAAAGCAGCACCGCCACCGACGTGTTCTGGGCCAAGTACACCG
CCTGCGAGACAGCCAGAACCCCCAGAGACAAGCTGGCCGCCTGCCTGGAAGGCAATTGTGCCGAGGGCCT
GGGCACCAACTACCGGGGCCACGTGAACATCACCAGATCCGGCATCGAGTGCCAGCTGTGGCGGAGCAGA
TACCCCCACAAGCCCGAGATCAACAGCACCACCCACCCTGGCGCCGATCTGCAGGAAAACTTCTGCCGGA
ACCCCGATAGCAGCACCACCGGCCCCTGGTGCTACACAACCGACCCCACCGTGCGGAGACAGGAATGCAG
CATCCCCGTCTGCGGCCAGGATCAGGTCACCGTGGCCATGACCCCTAGAAGCGAGGGCAGCAGCGTGAAC
CTGAGCCCCCCTCTGGAACAGTGCGTGCCCGACAGAGGCCAGCAGTACCAGGGCAGACTGGCCGTGACCA
CCCACGGACTGCCTTGTCTCGCTTGGGCCTCTGCACAGGCCAAGGCCCTGAGCAAGCACCAGGACTTCAA
CAGCGCCGTGCAGCTGGTCGAGAACTTCTGCAGAA
