>Addgene plasmid #52179 | F2-bio-His | addgene partial sequence | sequence record 93868 | rb_glob_PA_term-R 5'-CCCATATGTCCTTCCGAGTG-3'
AATAAATTTCCTTTATTAGCCAGAGGTCGAGGTCGGGGGATCCTTAATTAATCACGTGTCTAGACTCAAT
GGTGGTGATGGTGGTGGGGGCCCAGAGGGGCCAGAGGAGGCAGGTTCCTGTCCCTGTGGTTCCACAGCAT
CTTCTGGGCGTCCAGGATGTGGTGCAGGCTGCCGGAATTCAACCCTTTGGATAAAACCTGGATCTTGGAG
TCCATCTTGACCTCTTCACCTTCACTCAGTAGACATTGCCACACCCCTGCTTCAGGGGCCTGCACTTGAA
TCACTTTCTCCTGCCTGGAGACCCTGGCCTCCTGATTCTCCTGCTTCAAGATCAGTCTCATCTTGGGTGA
GGTGGGTCCCATCACCTCACAGGTCAAAGTGTTGCTGTCGGGCTGAGTCACTTTCATCACCACCAGGTTC
ACTTCCTGATACAGTATCCCTCTGTCCAGAGTCAGGGTCAGGTTGCCAGAACCAGCAAACTGAAGGGAGA
CCTGGGGTATCTGAAGGGTGAGTGGGAGCGTTTCGGACAGCTGGAACTTGGGGTTGCTAGTAGACTTCTG
CACAGACACCTTTTGGTTCTTTAGGGAGAAGGTGATCCAGGACTGGGAAGAAGGAGCCTTCTCTGCCTTC
CATCTCAACTCTCCCTGCAGGCTTTCCTCTCCAAGGTTGAGTGGGAAGGAGAACTCCGCTGACTCCCCCT
CACTCTTATAGGCCGTGATGGAGGTCGACGGCGCGCCTTCTCC
[105 nt withheld, positions 744-848]
